>Addgene plasmid | pCfb12566 Sequencing Result | analyzer sequence | sequence record 435640
CTGATACCGCTCGCCGCAGCCGAACGACCGAGCGCAGCGAGTCAGTGAGCGAGGAAGCGGAAGGCGAGAG
TAGGGAACTGCCAGGCATCAAACTAAGCAGAAGGCCCCTGACGGATGGCCTTTTTGCGTTTCTACAAACT
CTTTCTGTGTTGTAAAACGACGGCCAGTCTTAAGCTCGGGCCCCCTGGGCGGTTCTGATAACGAGTAATC
GTTAATCCGCAAATAACGTAAAAACCCGCTTCGGCGGGTTTTTTTATGGGGGGAGTTTAGGGAAAGAGCA
TTTGTCAGAATATTTAAGGGCGCCTGTCACTTTGCTTGATATATGAGAATTATTTAACCTTATAAATGAG
AAAAAAGCAACGCACTTTAAATAAGATACGTTGCTTTTTCGATTGATGAACACCTATAATTAAACTATTC
ATCTATTATTTATGATTTTTTGTATATACAATATTTCTAGTTTGTTAAAGAGAATTAAGAAAATAAATCT
CGAAAATAATAAAGGGAAAATCAGTTTTTGATATCAAAATTATACATGTCAACGATAATACAAAATATAA
TACAAACTATAAGATGTTATCAGTATTTATTATGCATTTAGAATAAATTTTGTGTCGCCCTTATTCGACT
CACTATAGAAGTTCCTATTCTCTAGAAAGTATAGGAACTTCACTTCATTTTATTTAAATTTGCGGCCGCT
ATGTCTGATAAAAGGATGTAACATAGGCAAGCTGCTCGTGAGTGTTGAGTACGAACCTTAGATCCAAATC
ACCCGCACCCACGGATATACTTGCTTGAATATACAGTAGTAAGGAGTTTGGCGCCCGTTTTTTCGAGCCC
CACACGTTTCGGTGAGTATGAGCGGCGGCAGATTCGAGCGTTTCCGGTTTCCGCGGCTGGACGAGAGCCC
ATGATGGGGGCTCCCACCACCAGCAATCAGGGCCCTGATTACACACCCACCTGTAATGTCATGCTGTTCA
TCGTGGTTAATGCTGCTGTGTGCTGTGTGTGTGTGTTGTTTGGCGCTCATTGTTGCGTTATGCAGCGTAC
ACCACAATATTGGAAGCTTATTAGCCTTTCTATTTTTTCGTTTGCAAGGCTTAACAACATTGCTGTGGAG
AGGGATGGGGATATGGAGGCCGCTGGAGGGAGTCGGAGAGGCGTTTTGGAGCGGCTTGGCCTGGCGCCCA
GCTCGCGAAACGCACCTAGGACCCTTTGGCACGCCGAAATGTGCCACTTTTCAGTCTAGTAACGCCTTAC
CTACGTCATTCCATGCATGCATGTTTGCGCCTTTTTTCCCTTGCCCTTGATCGCCACACAGTACAGTGCA
CTGTACAGTGGAGGTTTTGGGGGGGTCTTAGATGGGAGCTAAAAGCGGCCTAGCGGTACACTAGTGGGAT
TGTATGGAGTGGCATGGAGCCTAGGTGGAGCCTGACAGGACGCACGACCGGCTAGCCCGTGACAGACGAT
GGGTGGCTCCTGTTGTCCACCGCGTACAAATGTTTGGGCCAAAGTCTTGTCAGCCTTGCTTGCGAACCTA
ATTCCCAATTTTGTCACTTCGCACCCCCATTGATCGAGCCCTAACCCCTGCCCATCAGGCAATCCAATTA
AGCTCGCATTGTCTGCCTTGTTTAGTTTGGCTCCTGCCCGTTTCGGCGTCCACTTGCACAAACACAAACA
AGCATTATATATAAGGCTCGTCTCTCCCTCCCAACCACACTCACTTTTTTGCCCGTCTTCCCTTGCTAAC
ACAAAAGTCAAGAACACAAACAACCACCCCAACCCCCTTACACACAAGACATATCTACAGCAATGGGTAA
AAAGCCTGAACTCACCGCGACGTCTGTCGAGAAGTTTCTGATCGAAAAGTTCGACAGCGTCTCCGACCTG
ATGCAGCTCTCGGAGGGCGAAGAATCTCGTGCTTTCAGCTTCGATGTAGGAGGGCGTGGATATGTCCTGC
GGGTAAATAGCTGCGCCGATGGTTTCTACAAAGATCGTTATGTTTATCGGCACTTTGCATCGGCCGCGCT
CCCGATTCCGGAAGTGCTTGACATTGGGGAATTCAGCGAGAGCCTGACCTATTGCATCTCCCGCCGTGCA
CAGGGTGTCACGTTGCAAGACCTGCCTGAAACCGAACTGCCCGCTGTTCTGCAGCCGGTCGCGGAGGCAA
TGGATGCCATTGCTGCGGCCGATCTTAGCCAGACGAGCGGGTTCGGCCCATTCGGACCGCAAGGAATCGG
TCAATACACTACATGGCGTGATTTCATATGCGCGATTGCTGATCCCCATGTGTATCACTGGCAAACTGTG
ATGGACGACACCGTCAGTGCGTCCGTCGCGCAGGCTCTCGATGAGCTGATGCTTTGGGCCGAGGACTGCC
CCGAAGTCCGGCACCTCGTGCACGCGGATTTCGGCTCCAACAATGTCCTGACGGACAATGGCCGCATAAC
AGCGGTCATTGACTGGAGCGAGGCGATGTTCGGGGATTCCCAATACGAGGTCGCCAACATCTTCTTCTGG
AGGCCGTGGTTGGCTTGTATGGAGCAGCAGACGCGCTACTTCGAGCGGAGGCATCCGGAGCTTGCAGGAT
CGCCGCGGCTCCGGGCGTATATGCTCCGCATTGGTCTTGACCAACTCTATCAGAGCTTGGTTGACGGCAA
TTTCGATGATGCAGCTTGGGCGCAGGGTCGATGCGACGCAATCGTCCGATCCGGAGCCGGGACTGTCGGG
CGTACACAAATCGCCCGCAGAAGCGCGGCCGTCTGGACCGATGGCTGTGTAGAAGTACTCGCCGATAGTG
GAAACCGACGCCCCAGCACTCGTCCGAGGGCAAAGGAATAATCATGTAATTAGTTATGTCACGCTTACAT
TCACGCCCTCCCCCCACATCCGCTCTAACCGAAAAGGAAGGAGTTAGACAACCTGAAGTCTAGGTCCCTA
TTTATTTTTTTATAGTTATGTTAGTATTAAGAACGTTATTTATATTTCAAATTTTTCTTTTTTTTCTGTA
CAGACGCGTGTACGCATGTAACATTATACTGAAAACCTTGCTTGAGAAGGTTTTGGGACGCTCGAGCAGG
CTTGGAGGCGACGTGGCAGTGGCTCGCGGGAGGATCGGCGGGAAACTCCGGGATATCCGTCGAGAGTTTA
CACGTGAATGGGCAGCGCAATCCGTTGACGACGATACGACTGGCAAAGTAGCGACGATACCTGCCAGACA
GGTGACATGTGCAGGCCGCACTAACAAGGAAACGGGCGCTGGGGGGGGCGGGCTTCTAGACTTTGCCCTT
GAACAGGAATCTAGTGGGGGCTTGTCTTTCCGCCAATGGGGGAGCGCCTGTTGAGCGACCGTGCATGCTG
GAACGCCAAGTGTATGTACAGCTGGTGGTCTCGCAGCGGTATGTGACGGGACTTACATCTCTCGTTTTTT
CATGACCACGTTTTCACAGGCTCGGAGGTACGTTAAAGTTTTGAAGGCTGCATCTGAACCGAGGTATGGG
GGAGTTTGAACAGCAACAGTGTTGGGGCTGAGGGGGCCAAGATCGGGGCAAGCAGAGGTCTTAGATCAAT
TGTGGGGATCCCAAAGGGCTCGTTATCACCTTTTTCCACCCAATTCGGGTCCCAATTGATCCACTACTGG
CTTGCCCAAGTTACCCCAGAAATGCCGCCCCGGATTTCTCCAAAAACCTAATAAGCTTCATGGAACTTGG
TGGAAGTGACTTTCTACAGAGTGGAGAGAACCGTGGACACGTGGCAATGGCGCTGACCGTGTCCCCGAGC
CGAATCGACGTGAGGGGAGAACGGAGTATCTGCGGTCATGTGACCTTCCAGAGCGGCGTCGCCAGTGTGC
ACGCGGTGACCCCCAGTTTGGGTCTCTGTCACACGCATACTACCTCGGCTCTCCACATGCTGAACTTTAT
CTTTCGTGGGGATCATACCGAAAGTTGCAACTACCAGGTGTATATAAAGCCTGGTAGACTCCCCCCACTT
TGGACCTCATCCAACCAAGACACACAAAAATGGACCGACTTAACAACCTCGCCACCCAGCTCGAGCAGAA
CCCCGCCAATTCGTAGATAATGGAATACAAATGGATATCCAGAGTATACACATGGATAGTATACACTGAC
ACGACAATTCTGTATCTCTTTATGTTAACTACTGTGAGGCATTAAATAGAGCTTGATATATAAAATGTTA
CATTTCACAGTCTGAACTTTTGCAGATTACCTAATTTGGTAAGATATTAATTATGAACTGAAAGTTGATG
GCATCCCTAAATTTGATGCAACGGAATGCGTGCGATAGTGAATCATTGCTAACAGATCAAGTAATCGTAT
CAATCGTTCCACGTCTTATCCAGACTCGATTTCCGCCCTAACCTAAGGAAACTGCTGAGTAATTTCGAGG
TTGGTTCCTAACAAAAGCCAAGAAACGCGCCGATGGTTTAGTGGTAAAATCCATCGTTGCCATCGATGGG
CCCCCGGTTCGATTCCGGGTCGGCGCACTCTCCAGACAGCCACACGAGTTTTAGAGCTAGAAATAGCAAG
TTAAAATAAGGCTAGTCCGTTATCAACTTGAAAAAGTGGCACCGAGTCGGTGGTGCTTTTTTTGTGTGGG
TACGGTGCACGGAGTAGGGCACCACCAATACAAGTATTGTAATCGGACGCGTACTCTACTCGCACTCTAC
TCGCACGCACCGTTCAAACTGCACTACTGTTAGCTCACTTATGATAAGATAGGTTCATTAGCACAAATGA
GCTGATTTCGACAACCACGATCTAACCGGACTGAAGAGCTCTTCAATGCCCATGGTTCTCTACAGTTCTC
AGGCGATGCCTCAACAGCATCATCAGCATCAACAACAGCATCAACAGCCCTATTACTATGACAGATATAC
CCAGGGAGTTCAGCATATGCCTTTACCGTATCAGGGACAGGGTCAGATGAGTCAGCAGCAGCAGCAGATC
GCGTGCATTCGCGGCCGCATTTAAATCCCCACTTCAGAAGTTCCTATACTTTCTAGAGAATAGGAACTTC
ACTATAGAGTCGAATAAGGGCGACACCCCATAATTAGCCCGGGCGAAAGGCCCAGTCTTTCGACTGAGCC
TTTCGTTTTATTTGATGCCTGGCAGTTCCCTACTCTCGCATGGGGAGTCCCCACACTACCATCGGCGCTA
CGGCGTTTCACTTCTGAGTTCGGCATGGGGTCAGGTGGGACCACCGCGCTACTGCCGCCAGGCAAACAAG
GGGTGTTATGAGCCATATTCAGGTATAAATGGGCTCGCGATAATGTTCAGAATTGGTTAATTGGTTGTAA
CACTGACCCCTATTTGTTTATTTTTCTAAATACATTCAAATATGTATCCGCTCATGAGACAATAACCCTG
ATAAATGCTTCAATAATATTGAAAAAGGAAGAATATGAGTATTCAACATTTCCGTGTCGCCCTTATTCCC
TTTTTTGCGGCATTTTGCCTTCCTGTTTTTGCTCACCCAGAAACGCTGGTGAAAGTAAAAGATGCTGAAG
ATCAGTTGGGTGCACGAGTGGGTTACATCGAACTGGATCTCAACAGCGGTAAGATCCTTGAGAGTTTTCG
CCCCGAAGAACGTTTTCCAATGATGAGCACTTTTAAAGTTCTGCTATGTGGCGCGGTATTATCCCGTATT
GACGCCGGGCAAGAGCAACTCGGTCGCCGCATACACTATTCTCAGAATGACTTGGTTGAGTACTCACCAG
TCACAGAAAAGCATCTTACGGATGGCATGACAGTAAGAGAATTATGCAGTGCTGCCATAACCATGAGTGA
TAACACTGCGGCCAACTTACTTCTGACAACGATCGGAGGACCGAAGGAGCTAACCGCTTTTTTGCACAAC
ATGGGGGATCATGTAACTCGCCTTGATCGTTGGGAACCGGAGCTGAATGAAGCCATACCAAACGACGAGC
GTGACACCACGATGCCTGTAGCGATGGCAACAACGTTGCGCAAACTATTAACTGGCGAACTACTTACTCT
AGCTTCCCGGCAACAATTAATAGACTGGATGGAGGCGGATAAAGTTGCAGGACCACTTCTGCGCTCGGCC
CTTCCGGCTGGCTGGTTTATTGCTGATAAATCCGGAGCCGGTGAGCGTGGTTCTCGCGGTATCATCGCAG
CGCTGGGGCCAGATGGTAAGCCCTCCCGTATCGTAGTTATCTACACGACGGGGAGTCAGGCAACTATGGA
TGAACGAAATAGACAGATCGCTGAGATAGGTGCCTCACTGATTAAGCATTGGTAAGCAGAGCATTACGCT
GACTTGACGGGACGGCGCAAGCTCATGACCAAAATCCCTTAACGTGAGTTACGCGCGCGTCGTTCCACTG
AGCGTCAGACCCCGTAGAAAAGATCAAAGGATCTTCTTGAGATCCTTTTTTTCTGCGCGTAATCTGCTGC
TTGCAAACAAAAAAACCACCGCTACCAGCGGTGGTTTGTTTGCCGGATCAAGAGCTACCAACTCTTTTTC
CGAAGGTAACTGGCTTCAGCAGAGCGCAGATACCAAATACTGTTCTTCTAGTGTAGCCGTAGTTAGCCAC
CACTTCAAGAACTCTGTAGCACCGCCTACATACCTCGCTCTGCTAATCCTGTTACCAGTGGCTGCTGCCA
GTGGCGATAAGTCGTGTCTTACCGGGTTGGACTCAAGACGATAGTTACCGGATAAGGCGCAGCGGTCGGG
CTGAACGGGGGGTTCGTGCACACAGCCCAGCTTGGAGCGAACGACCTACACCGAACTGAGATACCTACAG
CGTGAGCTATGAGAAAGCGCCACGCTTCCCGAAGGGAGAAAGGCGGACAGGTATCCGGTAAGCGGCAGGG
TCGGAACAGGAGAGCGCACGAGGGAGCTTCCAGGGGGAAACGCCTGGTATCTTTATAGTCCTGTCGGGTT
TCGCCACCTCTGACTTGAGCGTCGATTTTTGTGATGCTCGTCAGGGGGGCGGAGCCTATGGAAAAACGCC
AGCAACGCGGCCTTTTTACGGTTCCTGGCCTTTTGCTGGCCTTTTGCTCACATGTTCTTTCCTGCGTTAT
CCCCTGATTCTGTGGATAACCGTATTACCGCCTTTGAGTGAG
Features (pLannotate 1.2.2; 15 found; start..end, strand, type, name):
      1..63      +  rep_origin     RSF ori (fragment): Plasmids containing the RSF 1030 origin of replication can be propagated in E. coli cells that contain additional plasmids with compatible origins.
    107..124     +  terminator     rrnB T2 terminator (fragment): transcription terminator T2 from the E. coli rrnB gene
    149..168     -  CDS            lacZα (fragment): LacZα fragment of β-galactosidase; lacZ fragment
    638..671     +  protein_bind   FRT (minimal): supports FLP-mediated excision but not integration (Turan and Bode, 2011) FLP recombinase from the Saccharomyces cerevisiae 2μ plasmid
   1819..2840    +  CDS            HygR (fragment): aminoglycoside phosphotransferase from E. coli; aph(4)-Ia; confers resistance to hygromycin
   2842..3075    +  terminator     CYC1 terminator (fragment): S. cerevisiae CYC1; transcription terminator for CYC1
   4436..4506    +  ncRNA          tRNA: Accession: RF00005 - tRNA
   4528..4602    +  misc_RNA       gRNA scaffold: guide RNA scaffold for the Streptococcus pyogenes CRISPR/Cas9 system
   5007..5040    -  protein_bind   FRT (minimal): supports FLP-mediated excision but not integration (Turan and Bode, 2011) FLP recombinase from the Saccharomyces cerevisiae 2μ plasmid
   5084..5124    -  terminator     rrnB T1 terminator (fragment): transcription terminator T1 from the E. coli rrnB gene
   5126..5241    -  ncRNA          5S rRNA: Accession: RF00001 - 5S ribosomal RNA
   5272..5296    +  CDS            KanR (fragment): aminoglycoside phosphotransferase; aph(3')-Ia; confers resistance to kanamycin
   5326..5422    +  promoter       AmpR promoter (fragment): bla
   5425..6285    +  CDS            AmpR: β-lactamase; bla; confers resistance to ampicillin, carbenicillin, and related antibiotics
   6407..6994    +  rep_origin     ori: high-copy-number ColE1/pMB1/pBR322/pUC origin of replication
